Addgene plasmid #48253: LITE1.0_pAAV_hSyn_CRY2PHR-NLS-VP64_2A_GFP_WPRE_bGHpA
Purpose: LITE1.0 CRY2PHR fused to VP64 transcriptional activator domain. Binds to CIB1 upon blue light stimulation. Synapsin promoter for neuronal expression. See LITE2.0 for optimized LITE activators.
Depositing lab: Feng Zhang. Depositing organization: Broad Institute. Publication: Optical control of mammalian endogenous transcription and epigenetic states. Konermann S, Brigham MD, Trevino A, Hsu PD, Heidenreich M, Le Cong, Platt RJ, Scott DA, Church GM, Zhang F. Nature. 2013 Jul 23. doi: 10.1038/nature12466. PubMed 23877069.
Backbone
  Vector backbone: pAAV_hSyn_WPRE_bGHpA
  Backbone size w/o insert (bp): 4281
  Total vector size (bp): 6771
  Vector type: Mammalian Expression, AAV ; TALE
Growth in bacteria
  Bacterial resistance: Ampicillin, 100 μg/mL
  Growth temperature: 37°C
  Growth strain: Stbl3
  Copy number: High Copy
Gene/Insert
  Gene/Insert name: CRY2PHR-NLS-VP64
  Species: Synthetic
  Insert size (bp): 2490
  Promoter: EF1-alpha
  Tag / fusion protein: 2A_GFP (N terminal on insert)
  Cloning method: Unknown
  Sequencing primers: 5′ multiple
Terms and licenses: Academic/Nonprofit Terms; Industry Terms: Not Available to Industry
How to cite: LITE1.0_pAAV_hSyn_CRY2PHR-NLS-VP64_2A_GFP_WPRE_bGHpA was a gift from Feng Zhang (Addgene plasmid # 48253 ; http://n2t.net/addgene:48253 ; RRID:Addgene_48253)
