[The description below was written by a language model from this plasmid's Addgene catalogue record, the feature table of its GenBank file and pLannotate feature annotations shown in this document.]
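Description:
LITE1.0_pAAV_hSyn_CRY2PHR-NLS-VP64_2A_GFP_WPRE_bGHpA is a 6,771 bp AAV transfer plasmid for mammalian, neuron-directed expression, forming the effector half of the first-generation LITE (light-inducible transcriptional effector) system. It is maintained in E. coli at high copy through a ColE1/pUC-type origin with ampicillin selection (AmpR under its own bla promoter), and the backbone also carries an M13 phage origin. AAV2 inverted terminal repeats flank the expression cassette so that it can be packaged into recombinant AAV. The annotation detects a complete ITR downstream of the cassette but only short ITR fragments upstream.

Between the ITRs, the human synapsin I promoter drives a synthetic open reading frame that begins with the photolyase homology region of Arabidopsis cryptochrome 2 (CRY2PHR). According to the construct name, this is followed by a nuclear localisation signal and the VP64 activation domain, which the annotation picks up only as a short match to VP16 minimal-domain repeats. A 2A peptide then links EGFP, so that the reporter is produced as a separate protein marking expressing cells. A WPRE enhances transcript expression and the bovine growth hormone polyadenylation signal terminates the message.

The catalogue lists EF1-alpha as the promoter and the 2A-GFP as N-terminal. Both the name and the feature table instead show hSyn as the promoter and place GFP downstream of the fusion.

Under blue light CRY2PHR binds CIB1, so VP64 would be recruited to wherever a CIB1 fusion partner is bound, allowing optical activation of endogenous genes. That partner is supplied separately, and the record's TALE classification suggests it is a DNA-binding TALE. The record points to LITE2.0 for optimised versions. The accompanying GenBank file covers only 1,028 bp and has no annotated features.
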