Features (pLannotate 1.2.2; 17 found; start..end, strand, type, name):
     12..39      +  repeat_region  AAV2 ITR (fragment): inverted terminal repeat of adeno-associated virus serotype 2 inverted
     68..95      +  repeat_region  AAV2 ITR (fragment): inverted terminal repeat of adeno-associated virus serotype 2 inverted
    181..628     +  promoter       hSyn promoter: human synapsin I promoter; confers neuron-specific expression (Kügler et al., 2003)
    648..2144    +  CDS            CRY2 (fragment): CRY2_ARATH - Also known as PHH1 From Arabidopsis thaliana (Mouse-ear cress).
   2316..2332    +  CDS            VP96 (fragment): 6 tandem repeats of the minimal activation domain of herpes simplex virus VP16 (Cheng et al., 2013)
   2421..3137    +  CDS            EGFP: the original enhanced GFP (Yang et al., 1996) mammalian codon-optimized
   3138..3162    +  misc_feature   MCS (fragment): pBluescript multiple cloning site
   3162..3750    +  misc_feature   WPRE: woodchuck hepatitis virus posttranscriptional regulatory element
   3798..4005    +  polyA_signal   bGH poly(A) signal: bovine growth hormone polyadenylation signal
   4034..4174    +  repeat_region  AAV2 ITR: inverted terminal repeat of adeno-associated virus serotype 2 inverted
   4179..4230    -  misc_feature   bom (fragment): basis of mobility region from pBR322
   4249..4629    +  rep_origin     M13 ori (sequence partly withheld): M13 bacteriophage origin of replication; arrow indicates direction of (+) strand synthesis
   4705..4754    -  misc_feature   bom (fragment): basis of mobility region from pBR322
   4856..4891    -  CDS            rop (fragment): Rop protein, which maintains plasmids at low copy number; rop
   4986..5090    +  promoter       AmpR promoter: bla
   5091..5951    +  CDS            AmpR: β-lactamase; bla; confers resistance to ampicillin, carbenicillin, and related antibiotics
   6122..6710    +  rep_origin     ori: high-copy-number ColE1/pMB1/pBR322/pUC origin of replication
>Addgene plasmid #48253 | LITE1.0_pAAV_hSyn_CRY2PHR-NLS-VP64_2A_GFP_WPRE_bGHpA | depositor full sequence | sequence record 70481 | LITE1.0_pAAV_hSyn_CRY2PHR-NLS-VP64_2A_GFP_WPRE_bGHpA sequence 6771 bps
CCTGCAGGCAGCTGCGCGCTCGCTCGCTCACTGAGGCCGCCCGGGCGTCGGGCGACCTTTGGTCGCCCGG
CCTCAGTGAGCGAGCGAGCGCGCAGAGAGGGAGTGGCCAACTCCATCACTAGGGGTTCCTGCGGCCGCAC
GCGTTGTACAGTGTCTAGACTGCAGAGGGCCCTGCGTATGAGTGCAAGTGGGTTTTAGGACCAGGATGAG
GCGGGGTGGGGGTGCCTACCTGACGACCGACCCCGACCCACTGGACAAGCACCCAACCCCCATTCCCCAA
ATTGCGCATCCCCTATCAGAGAGGGGGAGGGGAAACAGGATGCGGCGAGGCGCGTGCGCACTGCCAGCTT
CAGCACCGCGGACAGTGCCTTCGCCCCCGCCTGGCGGCGCGCGCCACCGCCGCCTCAGCACTGAAGGCGC
GCTGACGTCACTCGCCGGTCCCCCGCAAACTCCCCTTCCCGGCCACCTTGGTCGCGTCCGCGCCGCCGCC
GGCCCAGCCGGACCGCACCACGCGAGGCGCGAGATAGGGGGGCACGGGCGCGACCATCTGCGCTGCGGCG
CCGGCGACTCAGCGCTGCCTCAGTCTGCGGTGGGCAGCGGAGGAGTCGTGTCGTGCCTGAGAGCGCAGTC
GAGAAGGATCCGCCACCATGAAGATGGACAAAAAGACGATTGTGTGGTTTAGACGTGACCTTCGCATTGA
GGACAACCCTGCGTTGGCAGCGGCAGCGCATGAAGGTTCGGTATTCCCTGTCTTTATCTGGTGTCCCGAA
GAGGAGGGGCAATTCTATCCCGGTCGCGCGTCCCGATGGTGGATGAAACAGTCGCTCGCACATCTTAGCC
AGTCGTTGAAGGCGCTCGGCTCTGATCTGACGCTCATCAAAACACACAATACAATTTCTGCCATTCTGGA
TTGCATTAGGGTGACTGGTGCCACCAAAGTTGTGTTCAATCACCTTTATGATCCCGTAAGCCTGGTCAGG
GATCATACAGTAAAAGAGAAACTTGTAGAGAGGGGAATCAGCGTCCAATCGTACAATGGGGACTTGTTGT
ATGAACCGTGGGAAATCTATTGTGAGAAAGGCAAACCTTTCACTTCCTTCAATTCGTACTGGAAGAAATG
CCTCGACATGTCCATCGAGTCAGTCATGCTGCCGCCACCTTGGAGACTTATGCCCATTACTGCTGCGGCA
GAGGCGATCTGGGCTTGCAGCATCGAAGAACTTGGTCTGGAAAACGAAGCGGAAAAACCCAGTAACGCGC
TCCTGACGCGAGCGTGGTCGCCAGGCTGGTCGAATGCTGATAAGCTCCTTAATGAGTTTATCGAGAAACA
GTTGATCGACTATGCGAAGAATAGCAAGAAGGTGGTGGGAAATTCCACTTCCCTCCTGTCGCCGTATCTC
CACTTTGGGGAGATTAGCGTGAGGCATGTGTTCCAATGTGCGCGGATGAAGCAAATCATTTGGGCTCGCG
ACAAAAACTCTGAAGGAGAGGAGTCTGCCGATTTGTTTTTGAGAGGAATCGGCCTTAGGGAGTATTCACG
ATACATCTGCTTCAACTTTCCGTTTACACATGAACAATCCCTCCTCAGCCACCTCCGCTTCTTTCCGTGG
GACGCGGACGTGGACAAATTCAAGGCCTGGCGGCAGGGGCGCACGGGATACCCGTTGGTGGATGCGGGTA
TGAGAGAGCTGTGGGCAACGGGTTGGATGCACAACCGTATTCGAGTCATCGTTAGTAGCTTTGCCGTTAA
GTTCCTCTTGTTGCCCTGGAAATGGGGGATGAAATACTTTTGGGACACGCTTCTGGATGCGGACTTGGAG
TGCGATATTCTTGGGTGGCAGTACATTTCGGGTTCCATCCCTGACGGGCATGAACTTGACCGATTGGATA
ACCCTGCACTGCAAGGAGCAAAGTACGACCCGGAGGGAGAATACATCAGGCAGTGGCTCCCAGAGCTGGC
CCGTCTGCCCACCGAGTGGATTCACCACCCGTGGGATGCTCCCCTGACCGTCCTTAAAGCCTCAGGGGTC
GAATTGGGGACGAATTACGCGAAACCCATCGTCGATATTGACACCGCACGAGAATTGCTGGCGAAAGCCA
TCTCAAGAACACGCGAAGCGCAGATTATGATCGGAGCAGCGCCGGCTAGCCCCAAGAAGAAGAGAAAGGT
GGAGGCCAGCGGTTCCGGACGGGCTGACGCATTGGACGATTTTGATCTGGATATGCTGGGAAGTGACGCC
CTCGATGATTTTGACCTTGACATGCTTGGTTCGGATGCCCTTGATGACTTTGACCTCGACATGCTCGGCA
GTGACGCCCTTGATGATTTCGACCTGGACATGCTGATTAACTCTAGAGGCAGTGGAGAGGGCAGAGGAAG
TCTGCTAACATGCGGTGACGTCGAGGAGAATCCTGGCCCAGTGAGCAAGGGCGAGGAGCTGTTCACCGGG
GTGGTGCCCATCCTGGTCGAGCTGGACGGCGACGTAAACGGCCACAAGTTCAGCGTGTCCGGCGAGGGCG
AGGGCGATGCCACCTACGGCAAGCTGACCCTGAAGTTCATCTGCACCACCGGCAAGCTGCCCGTGCCCTG
GCCCACCCTCGTGACCACCCTGACCTACGGCGTGCAGTGCTTCAGCCGCTACCCCGACCACATGAAGCAG
CACGACTTCTTCAAGTCCGCCATGCCCGAAGGCTACGTCCAGGAGCGCACCATCTTCTTCAAGGACGACG
GCAACTACAAGACCCGCGCCGAGGTGAAGTTCGAGGGCGACACCCTGGTGAACCGCATCGAGCTGAAGGG
CATCGACTTCAAGGAGGACGGCAACATCCTGGGGCACAAGCTGGAGTACAACTACAACAGCCACAACGTC
TATATCATGGCCGACAAGCAGAAGAACGGCATCAAGGTGAACTTCAAGATCCGCCACAACATCGAGGACG
GCAGCGTGCAGCTCGCCGACCACTACCAGCAGAACACCCCCATCGGCGACGGCCCCGTGCTGCTGCCCGA
CAACCACTACCTGAGCACCCAGTCCGCCCTGAGCAAAGACCCCAACGAGAAGCGCGATCACATGGTCCTG
CTGGAGTTCGTGACCGCCGCCGGGATCACTCTCGGCATGGACGAGCTGTACAAGTAAGAATTCGATATCA
AGCTTATCGATAATCAACCTCTGGATTACAAAATTTGTGAAAGATTGACTGGTATTCTTAACTATGTTGC
TCCTTTTACGCTATGTGGATACGCTGCTTTAATGCCTTTGTATCATGCTATTGCTTCCCGTATGGCTTTC
ATTTTCTCCTCCTTGTATAAATCCTGGTTGCTGTCTCTTTATGAGGAGTTGTGGCCCGTTGTCAGGCAAC
GTGGCGTGGTGTGCACTGTGTTTGCTGACGCAACCCCCACTGGTTGGGGCATTGCCACCACCTGTCAGCT
CCTTTCCGGGACTTTCGCTTTCCCCCTCCCTATTGCCACGGCGGAACTCATCGCCGCCTGCCTTGCCCGC
TGCTGGACAGGGGCTCGGCTGTTGGGCACTGACAATTCCGTGGTGTTGTCGGGGAAATCATCGTCCTTTC
CTTGGCTGCTCGCCTATGTTGCCACCTGGATTCTGCGCGGGACGTCCTTCTGCTACGTCCCTTCGGCCCT
CAATCCAGCGGACCTTCCTTCCCGCGGCCTGCTGCCGGCTCTGCGGCCTCTTCCGCGTCTTCGCCTTCGC
CCTCAGACGAGTCGGATCTCCCTTTGGGCCGCCTCCCCGCATCGATACCGAGCGCTGCTCGAGCTAGAGC
TCGCTGATCAGCCTCGACTGTGCCTTCTAGTTGCCAGCCATCTGTTGTTTGCCCCTCCCCCGTGCCTTCC
TTGACCCTGGAAGGTGCCACTCCCACTGTCCTTTCCTAATAAAATGAGGAAATTGCATCGCATTGTCTGA
GTAGGTGTCATTCTATTCTGGGGGGTGGGGTGGGGCAGGACAGCAAGGGGGAGGATTGGGAAGACAATAG
CAGGCATGCTGGGGAGGTAACCACGTGCGGACCGAGCGGCCGCAGGAACCCCTAGTGATGGAGTTGGCCA
CTCCCTCTCTGCGCGCTCGCTCGCTCACTGAGGCCGGGCGACCAAAGGTCGCCCGACGCCCGGGCTTTGC
CCGGGCGGCCTCAGTGAGCGAGCGAGCGCGCAGCTGCCTGCAGGGGCGCCTGATGCGGTATTTTCTCCTT
ACGCATCTGTGCGGTATTTCACACCGCATA
[142 nt withheld, positions 4231-4372]
C
[141 nt withheld, positions 4374-4514]
CCTTTGACGTTGGAGTCCACGTTCTTT
[37 nt withheld, positions 4542-4578]
ACCCTATCTCGGGCTATTCTTTTGATTTATAAGGGATTTTGCCGATTTCGGCCTATTGGTTAAAAAATGA
GCTGATTTAACAAAAATTTAACGCGAATTTTAACAAAATATTAACGTTTACAATTTTATGGTGCACTCTC
AGTACAATCTGCTCTGATGCCGCATAGTTAAGCCAGCCCCGACACCCGCCAACACCCGCTGACGCGCCCT
GACGGGCTTGTCTGCTCCCGGCATCCGCTTACAGACAAGCTGTGACCGTCTCCGGGAGCTGCATGTGTCA
GAGGTTTTCACCGTCATCACCGAAACGCGCGAGACGAAAGGGCCTCGTGATACGCCTATTTTTATAGGTT
AATGTCATGATAATAATGGTTTCTTAGACGTCAGGTGGCACTTTTCGGGGAAATGTGCGCGGAACCCCTA
TTTGTTTATTTTTCTAAATACATTCAAATATGTATCCGCTCATGAGACAATAACCCTGATAAATGCTTCA
ATAATATTGAAAAAGGAAGAGTATGAGTATTCAACATTTCCGTGTCGCCCTTATTCCCTTTTTTGCGGCA
TTTTGCCTTCCTGTTTTTGCTCACCCAGAAACGCTGGTGAAAGTAAAAGATGCTGAAGATCAGTTGGGTG
CACGAGTGGGTTACATCGAACTGGATCTCAACAGCGGTAAGATCCTTGAGAGTTTTCGCCCCGAAGAACG
TTTTCCAATGATGAGCACTTTTAAAGTTCTGCTATGTGGCGCGGTATTATCCCGTATTGACGCCGGGCAA
GAGCAACTCGGTCGCCGCATACACTATTCTCAGAATGACTTGGTTGAGTACTCACCAGTCACAGAAAAGC
ATCTTACGGATGGCATGACAGTAAGAGAATTATGCAGTGCTGCCATAACCATGAGTGATAACACTGCGGC
CAACTTACTTCTGACAACGATCGGAGGACCGAAGGAGCTAACCGCTTTTTTGCACAACATGGGGGATCAT
GTAACTCGCCTTGATCGTTGGGAACCGGAGCTGAATGAAGCCATACCAAACGACGAGCGTGACACCACGA
TGCCTGTAGCAATGGCAACAACGTTGCGCAAACTATTAACTGGCGAACTACTTACTCTAGCTTCCCGGCA
ACAATTAATAGACTGGATGGAGGCGGATAAAGTTGCAGGACCACTTCTGCGCTCGGCCCTTCCGGCTGGC
TGGTTTATTGCTGATAAATCTGGAGCCGGTGAGCGTGGAAGCCGCGGTATCATTGCAGCACTGGGGCCAG
ATGGTAAGCCCTCCCGTATCGTAGTTATCTACACGACGGGGAGTCAGGCAACTATGGATGAACGAAATAG
ACAGATCGCTGAGATAGGTGCCTCACTGATTAAGCATTGGTAACTGTCAGACCAAGTTTACTCATATATA
CTTTAGATTGATTTAAAACTTCATTTTTAATTTAAAAGGATCTAGGTGAAGATCCTTTTTGATAATCTCA
TGACCAAAATCCCTTAACGTGAGTTTTCGTTCCACTGAGCGTCAGACCCCGTAGAAAAGATCAAAGGATC
TTCTTGAGATCCTTTTTTTCTGCGCGTAATCTGCTGCTTGCAAACAAAAAAACCACCGCTACCAGCGGTG
GTTTGTTTGCCGGATCAAGAGCTACCAACTCTTTTTCCGAAGGTAACTGGCTTCAGCAGAGCGCAGATAC
CAAATACTGTCCTTCTAGTGTAGCCGTAGTTAGGCCACCACTTCAAGAACTCTGTAGCACCGCCTACATA
CCTCGCTCTGCTAATCCTGTTACCAGTGGCTGCTGCCAGTGGCGATAAGTCGTGTCTTACCGGGTTGGAC
TCAAGACGATAGTTACCGGATAAGGCGCAGCGGTCGGGCTGAACGGGGGGTTCGTGCACACAGCCCAGCT
TGGAGCGAACGACCTACACCGAACTGAGATACCTACAGCGTGAGCTATGAGAAAGCGCCACGCTTCCCGA
AGGGAGAAAGGCGGACAGGTATCCGGTAAGCGGCAGGGTCGGAACAGGAGAGCGCACGAGGGAGCTTCCA
GGGGGAAACGCCTGGTATCTTTATAGTCCTGTCGGGTTTCGCCACCTCTGACTTGAGCGTCGATTTTTGT
GATGCTCGTCAGGGGGGCGGAGCCTATGGAAAAACGCCAGCAACGCGGCCTTTTTACGGTTCCTGGCCTT
TTGCTGGCCTTTTGCTCACATGT
