LOCUS       Exported 1028 bp ds-DNA linear SYN 15-JUN-2021
DEFINITION  LITE1.0 CRY2PHR fused to VP64 transcriptional activator domain.
            Binds to CIB1 upon blue light stimulation. Synapsin promoter for
            neuronal expression. See LITE2.0 for optimized LITE activators..
ACCESSION   .
VERSION     .
KEYWORDS    LITE1.0_pAAV_hSyn_CRY2PHR-NLS-VP64_2A_GFP_WPRE_bGHpA
SOURCE      synthetic DNA construct
  ORGANISM  synthetic DNA construct
REFERENCE   1 (bases 1 to 1028)
  AUTHORS   Konermann S, Brigham MD, Trevino A, Hsu PD, Heidenreich M, Le Cong,
            Platt RJ, Scott DA, Church GM, Zhang F
  TITLE     Optical control of mammalian endogenous transcription and epigenetic
            states.
  JOURNAL   Nature. 2013 Jul 23. doi: 10.1038/nature12466.
  PUBMED    23877069
REFERENCE   2 (bases 1 to 1028)
  AUTHORS   .
  TITLE     Direct Submission
  JOURNAL   Exported Jun 15, 2021 from SnapGene Server 1.1.58
            http://www.snapgene.com
FEATURES             Location/Qualifiers
     source          1..1028
                     /organism="synthetic DNA construct"
                     /mol_type="other DNA"
ORIGIN
        1 ggggtgccta cctgacgacc gaccccgacc cactggacaa gcacccaacc cccattcccc
       61 aaattgcgca tcccctatca gagaggggga ggggaaacag gatgcggcga ggcgcgtgcg
      121 cactgccagc ttcagcaccg cggacagtgc cttcgccccc gcctggcggc gcgcgccacc
      181 gccgcctcag cactgaaggc gcgctgacgt cactcgccgg tcccccgcaa actccccttc
      241 ccggccacct tggtcgcgtc cgcgccgccg ccggcccagc cggaccgcac cacgcgaggc
      301 gcgagatagg ggggcacggg cgcgaccatc tgcgctgcgg cgccggcgac tcagcgctgc
      361 ctcagtctgc ggtgggcagc ggaggagtcg tgtcgtgcct gagagcgcag tcgagaagga
      421 tccgccacca tgaagatgga caaaaagacg attgtgtggt ttagacgtga ccttcgcatt
      481 gaggacaacc ctgcgttggc agcggcagcg catgaaggtt cggtattccc tgtctttatc
      541 tggtgtcccg aagaggaggg gcaattctat cccggtcgcg cgtcccgatg gtggatgaaa
      601 cagtcgctcg cacatcttag ccagtcgttg aaggcgctcg gctctgatct gacgctcatc
      661 aaaacacaca atacaatttc tgccattctg gattgcatta gggtgactgg tgccaccaaa
      721 gttgtgttca atcaccttta tgatcccgta agcctggtca gggatcatac agtaaaagag
      781 aaacttgtag agaggggaat cagcgtccaa tcgtacaatg gggacttgtt gtatgaaccg
      841 tgggaaatct attgtgagaa aggcaaacct ttcacttcct tcaattcgta ctggaagaaa
      901 tgcctcgaca tgtccatcga gtcagtcatg ctgccgccac cttggagact tatgcccatt
      961 actgctgcgg cagaggcgat ctgggcttgc agcatcgaag aacttggtct ggaaaacgaa
     1021 gcggaaaa
//
