>Addgene plasmid #48253 | LITE1.0_pAAV_hSyn_CRY2PHR-NLS-VP64_2A_GFP_WPRE_bGHpA | addgene partial sequence | sequence record 72031 | EGFP-N 5'-CGTCGCCGTCCAGCTCGACCAG-3'
CCACCCCGGTGAACAGCTCCTCGCCCTTGCTCACTGGGCCAGGATTCTCCTCGACGTCACCGCATGTTAG
CAGACTTCCTCTGCCCTCTCCACTGCCTCTAGAGTTAATCAGCATGTCCAGGTCGAAATCATCAAGGGCG
TCACTGCCGAGCATGTCGAGGTCAAAGTCATCAAGGGCATCCGAACCAAGCATGTCAAGGTCAAAATCAT
CGAGGGCGTCACTTCCCAGCATATCCAGATCAAAATCGTCCAATGCGTCAGCCCGTCCGGAACCGCTGGC
CTCCACCTTTCTCTTCTTCTTGGGGCTAGCCGGCGCTGCTCCGATCATAATCTGCGCTTCGCGTGTTCTT
GAGATGGCTTTCGCCAGCAATTCTCGTGCGGTGTCAATATCGACGATGGGTTTCGCGTAATTCGTCCCCA
ATTCGACCCCTGAGGCTTTAAGGACGGTCAGGGGAGCATCCCACGGGTGGTGAATCCACTCGGTGGGCAG
ACGGGCCAGCTCTGGGAGCCACTGCCTGATGTATTCTCCCTCCGGGTCGTACTTTGCTCCTTGCAGTGCA
GGGTTATCCAATCGGTCAAGTTCATGCCCGTCAGGGATGGAACCCGAAATGTACTGCCACCCAAGAATAT
CGCACTCCAAGTCCGCATCCAGAAGCGTGTCCCAAAAGTATTTCATCCCCCATTTCCAGGGCAACAAGAG
GAACTTAACGGCAAAGCTACTAACGATGACTCGAATACGGTTGTGCATCCAACCCGTTGCCCACAGCTCT
CTCATACCCGCATCCACCAACGGGTATCCCGTGCGCCCCTGCCGCCAGGCCTTGAATTTGTCCACGTCCG
CGTCCCACGGAAAGAAGCGGAGGTGGCTGAGGAGGGATTGTTCATGTGTAAACGGAAAGTTGAAGCAGAT
GTATCGTGAATACTCCCTAAGGCCGATTCCTCTCAAAAACAAATCGGCAGACTCCTCTCCTTCAGAGTTT
TTGTCGCGAGCCCAAATGATTTGCTTCATCCGCGCACATTGGAACACATGCCTCA
